Addgene plasmid #239520: pKS1520
Purpose: Express CpPT1(52-408) membrane enzyme cargo and inactive Pex22 peroxisomal chauffeur
Depositing lab: John Dueber. Depositing organization: University of California, Berkeley.
Backbone
  Vector backbone: TMP138
  Backbone manufacturer: Internal
  Vector type: Yeast Expression
  Selectable markers: URA3
Growth in bacteria
  Bacterial resistance: Kanamycin, 50 μg/mL
  Growth temperature: 37°C
  Growth strain: DH5alpha
  Copy number: High Copy
Gene/Insert
  Gene/Insert name: 2xCrk_SH3-mTurquoise2-CpPT1(52-408)
  Species: Citrus paradisi
  Cloning method: Golden Gate
Terms and licenses: Academic/Nonprofit Terms; Industry Terms: Not Available to Industry
Depositor comments: Additional insert: ScPex22(1-36)-mRuby2-SH3pep_dead
How to cite: pKS1520 was a gift from John Dueber (Addgene plasmid # 239520 ; http://n2t.net/addgene:239520 ; RRID:Addgene_239520)
