[The description below was written by a language model from this plasmid's Addgene catalogue record and pLannotate feature annotations shown in this document.]
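Description:
pKS1520 is a 9,017-nt yeast expression plasmid assembled by Golden Gate cloning on the in-house TMP138 backbone. In E. coli it is maintained at high copy from a ColE1/pUC-type origin under kanamycin selection (KanR, aph(3')-Ia), and in Saccharomyces cerevisiae it is selected through the URA3 auxotrophic marker, which is driven by its own promoter and is counterselectable with 5-FOA. The feature table shows no yeast replication origin (no 2μ or CEN/ARS). It does show genomic fragments of GEA2, TIM9 and MRL1, some of them flanking the yeast cassettes. These could be chromosomal homology or terminator-adjacent sequence, but the record does not say whether the plasmid integrates or replicates episomally.

The payload consists of two expression units. The first encodes the cargo, 2xCrk_SH3-mTurquoise2-CpPT1(52-408). It joins two tandem Crk SH3 domains (annotated as adjacent Crk fragments) to the cyan fluorescent protein mTurquoise2 and to residues 52-408 of the Citrus paradisi membrane enzyme CpPT1. The CpPT1 portion and the promoter for this unit are not annotated. The second unit, noted in the depositor comments, sits downstream of a TEF1 promoter and encodes ScPex22(1-36)-mRuby2-SH3pep_dead. This is the N-terminal segment of yeast Pex22, described as a peroxisomal "chauffeur", fused to the red fluorescent protein mRuby2 and to a disabled version of the SH3-binding peptide.

Because the peptide is inactive, the chauffeur should not be able to engage the SH3 domains on the cargo. The construct therefore appears to serve as a negative control for SH3-peptide-mediated delivery of a membrane enzyme to peroxisomes, with the cyan and red tags allowing the localisation of the two proteins to be compared.
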