Features (pLannotate 1.2.2; 12 found; start..end, strand, type, name):
    808..1005    +  CDS            crk (fragment): CRK_XENLA - Experimental evidence at transcript level: Swiss-Prot protein existence level 2. Required for apoptosis in Xenopus egg extracts (PubMed:9029144). Involved in cell branching and adhesion (By similarity). May mediate attachment-induced mapk8 activation, membrane ruffling and cell motility in a Rac-dependent manner. May regulate the efna5-epha3 signaling (By similarity). From Xenopus laevis (African clawed frog).
   1006..1194    +  CDS            CRK (fragment): CRK_HUMAN - Experimental evidence at protein level: Swiss-Prot protein existence level 1. [Isoform Crk-II]: Regulates cell adhesion, spreading and migration (PubMed:31311869). Mediates attachment-induced MAPK8 activation, membrane ruffling and cell motility in a Rac-dependent manner. Involved in phagocytosis of apoptotic cells and cell motility via its interaction with DOCK1 and DOCK4 (PubMed:19004829). May regulate the EFNA5-EPHA3 signaling (By similarity). From Homo sapiens (Human).
   1189..1902    +  CDS            mTurquoise2: mTurquoise2 is a basic (constitutively fluorescent) cyan fluorescent protein published in 2012, derived from Aequorea victoria. It is reported to be a rapidly-maturing monomer with very low acid sensitivity.
   3246..3362    +  CDS            MRL1 (fragment): MRL1_YEAST - Experimental evidence at protein level: Swiss-Prot protein existence level 1. Sorting receptor involved in the transport of vacuolar enzymes from the Golgi complex to the vacuole. Involved in the delivery and maturation of PEP4 (vacuolar proteinase A) and PRB1 (vacuolar proteinase B). From Saccharomyces cerevisiae (strain ATCC 204508 / S288c) (Baker's yeast).
   3524..3931    +  promoter       TEF1 promoter: S. cerevisiae TEF1; promoter for EF-1α
   4065..4772    +  CDS            mRuby2: mRuby2 is a basic (constitutively fluorescent) red fluorescent protein published in 2012, derived from Entacmaea quadricolor. It has moderate acid sensitivity.
   5113..5289    +  promoter       URA3 promoter (fragment): S. cerevisiae URA3
   5290..6093    +  CDS            URA3: orotidine-5'-phosphate decarboxylase, required for uracil biosynthesis; S. cerevisiae URA3; yeast auxotrophic marker, counterselectable with 5-fluoroorotic acid (5-FOA)
   6361..6621    +  CDS            TIM9: TIM9_YEAST - Experimental evidence at protein level: Swiss-Prot protein existence level 1. Mitochondrial intermembrane chaperone that participates in the import and insertion of multi-pass transmembrane proteins into the mitochondrial inner membrane. Also required for the transfer of beta- barrel precursors from the TOM complex to the sorting and assembly machinery (SAM complex) of the outer membrane. Acts as a chaperone-like protein that protects the hydrophobic precursors from aggregation and guide them through the mitochondrial intermembrane space. Compared to TIM10, it may have a strong st
   6735..7550    -  CDS            KanR: aminoglycoside phosphotransferase; aph(3')-Ia; confers resistance to kanamycin in bacteria or G418 (Geneticin®) in eukaryotes
   7775..8363    +  rep_origin     ori: high-copy-number ColE1/pMB1/pBR322/pUC origin of replication
   8470..8826    +  CDS            GEA2 (fragment): GEA2_YEAST - Experimental evidence at protein level: Swiss-Prot protein existence level 1. Activates the ARF proteins by exchanging bound GDP for free GTP. Plays a role in maintaining mitochondrial morphology (PubMed:25190516). From Saccharomyces cerevisiae (strain ATCC 204508 / S288c) (Baker's yeast).
>Addgene plasmid #239520 | pKS1520 | addgene full sequence | sequence record 475881 | Addgene NGS Result
ACTGGCCGATAATTGCAGACGAACGACTAGAGATCTATGTGAGGATCCTAACTCGAGATCGAGCTGCCAA
ACCAGATGTCAACACAGCTACAACGTTGATAGGTCAAGATCAATGTAAACAATTACTTTGTTATGTAGAG
TTTTTTTAGCTACCTATATTCCACCATAACATCAATCATGCGGTTGCTGGTGTATTTACCAATAATGTTT
AATGTATATATATATATATATATATGGGGCCGTATACTTACATATAGTAGATGTCAAGCGTAGGCGCTTC
CCCTGCCGGCTGTGAGGGCGCCATAACCAAGGTATCTATAGACCGCCAATCAGCAAACTACCTCCGTACA
TTCATGTTGCACCCACACATTTATACACCCAGACCGCGACAAATTACCCATAAGGTTGTTTGTGACGGCG
TCGTACAAGAGAACGTGGGAACTTTTTAGGCTCACCAAAAAAGAAAGAAAAAATACGAGTTGCTGACAGA
AGCCTCAAGAAAAAAAAAATTCTTCTTCGACTATGCTGGAGGCAGAGATGATCGAGCCGGTAGTTAACTA
TATATAGCTAAATTGGTTCCATCACCTTCTTTTCTGGTGTCGCTCCTTCTAGTGCTATTTCTGGCTTTTC
CTATTTTTTTTTTTCCATTTTTCTTTCTCTCTTTCTAATATATAAATTCTCTTGCATTTTCTATTTTTCT
CTCTATCTATTCTACTTGTTTATTCCCTTCAAGGTTTTTTTTTAAGGAGTACTTGTTTTTAGAATATACG
GTCAACGAACTATAATTAACTAAACAGATCTATGGCAGAGTATGTGCGGGCCCTGTTTGACTTTAATGGG
AATGATGAAGAAGACCTTCCCTTTAAGAAAGGAGACATCCTGAGAATCCGGGATAAGCCTGAAGAGCAGT
GGTGGAATGCAGAGGACAGCGAAGGAAAGAGGGGGATGATTCCTGTCCCTTACGTGGAGAAGTATGGATC
TGGGAGCGGATCTGGAGGCAGCATGGCGGAATATGTACGAGCTCTTTTTGATTTTAATGGCAATGATGAG
GAGGATCTCCCTTTTAAAAAGGGCGATATTCTGCGCATTCGTGATAAGCCAGAGGAACAATGGTGGAACG
CCGAGGATAGTGAGGGGAAACGCGGCATGATTCCGGTGCCGTATGTAGAGAAGTACGGATCTGGTTCTGT
TTCTAAAGGTGAAGAATTATTCACTGGTGTTGTCCCAATTTTGGTTGAATTAGATGGTGATGTTAATGGT
CACAAATTTTCTGTCTCCGGTGAAGGTGAAGGTGATGCTACTTACGGTAAATTGACCTTAAAATTTATTT
GTACTACTGGTAAATTGCCAGTTCCATGGCCAACCTTAGTCACTACTTTATCTTGGGGTGTTCAATGTTT
TGCAAGATACCCAGATCATATGAAACAACATGACTTTTTCAAGTCTGCCATGCCAGAAGGTTATGTTCAA
GAAAGAACTATTTTTTTCAAAGATGACGGTAACTACAAGACCAGAGCTGAAGTCAAGTTTGAAGGTGATA
CCTTAGTTAATAGAATCGAATTAAAAGGTATTGATTTTAAAGAAGATGGTAACATTTTAGGTCACAAATT
GGAATACAATTATTTCTCTGACAATGTTTACATCACTGCTGACAAACAAAAGAATGGTATCAAAGCTAAC
TTCAAAATTAGACACAACATTGAAGATGGTGGTGTTCAATTAGCTGACCATTATCAACAAAATACTCCAA
TTGGTGATGGTCCAGTCTTGTTACCAGACAACCATTACTTATCCACTCAATCTAAGTTATCCAAAGATCC
AAACGAAAAGAGGGACCACATGGTCTTGTTAGAATTTGTTACTGCTGCTGGTATTACCTTGGGTATGGAT
GAATTGTACAAAGGATCCATTCAGTCTTCATTCTGTTTAACAAATAATAAGATAGGTAACAATGAAGATA
TGATGAATAGATACCATAAACCATTAAAGAAATCTACAGTTCCTATGGCTTTACAAGATGACTCTGCTAC
AAAATCTCAAAACGAAAATATTGTTTCTACATCTTTCTTGGACTTCTTAACCAAGAAGTTGGATGCATTT
TATAGGTTATCAAGACCATATGCTTGGACTTCAATCATTGTAGGTATTTTGTCATCTTCTTTGTTGCCAA
TCCAATCTTTGGCAGATTTGACTCCTACCTTCTTGATCGAGGTATTGAAGCCTATAGTTCCTTCAATTAT
GATGAATATATTTGTCGTTGCTATTAATCAGTTATCAGATATAGCAATTGATAAGGTTAACAAGCCAAAC
TTGCCTTTAGTTTCTGGTGACATATCTATTGGTGAGGCTATAGCTATTGCTGTTATCTCAACATTGACTT
CTTTGGCTATGGGTGTTATGTTAAGATCACCACCATTAGTTATAGCATTAATATTGAGGTGTATCTTAGG
TGCAGCTTATTCTATTGATTTGCCATTATTGAGATGGAAGGCTTCTCCTTTGATGGCTGCCGTCGCAATC
GTTATTGGAAATGGTATAAATAATGTTTTGCCATACTTCTTACACGTCCAAAAGTACGTTTTAGGTAGGC
CTGTTGTCTTTACTAAGCCTTTATTATTCGCAGTTGCATTCTCAGCAATATTTTCTATCGTCTTATCATT
CTTAAAAGACATTCCTGACGTTGAAGGAGATAAGAAATCTGGTATCAGAACATTACCAGTCATTTTGGGT
AAAGAGAGAGTCTTGTCTATGTCAACTGGTATTTTGTTGATGGCCTATGCTTCTGCCGCCTTGGCTGGAG
TCTTCTCACCAATTTTATTATGTAAATTGGTAACTATGATTGGTCATTCAGTATTGGGTTTTATCTTATG
GTCTAAGGCCCAAACAGTTGATTTATCAAATGCTAAATCTACATATTCATTCTTCTTATTCATTTTCCAG
TTGTATTACACCGAGTTCTTCTTAATGCATTTTGTAAGATAATGGCAGTGCTTTTAACTAAGAATTATTA
GTCTTTTCTGCTTATTTTTTCATCATAGTTTAGAACACTTTATATTAACGAATAGTTTATGAATCTATTT
AGGTTTAAAAATTGATACAGTTTTATAAGTTACTTTTTCAAAGACTCGTGCTGTCTATTGCATAATGCAC
TGGAAGGGGAAAAAAAAGGTGCACACGCGTGGCTTTTTCTTGAATTTGCAGTTTGAAAAATGCTGGATGC
ACACACTGGCTTAAGATGACAACGCCTTGCCAACAGGGAGTTCTTCAGAGACATGGAGGCTCAAAACGAA
ATTATTGACAGCCTAGACATCAATAGTCATACAACAGAAAGCGACCACCCAACTTTGGCTGATAATAGCG
TATAAACAATGCATACTTTGTACGTTCAAAATACAATGCAGTAGATATATTTATGCATATTACATATAAT
ACATATCACATAGGAAGCAACAGGCGCGTTGGACTTTTAATTTTCGAGGACCGCGAATCCTTACATCACA
CCCAATCCCCCACAAGTGATCCCCCACACACCATAGCTTCAAAATGTTTCTACTCCTTTTTTACTCTTCC
AGATTTTCTCGGACTCCGCGCATCGCCGTACCACTTCAAAACACCCAAGCACAGCATACTAAATTTCCCC
TCTTTCTTCCTCTAGGGTGTCGTTAATTACCCGTACTAAAGGTTTGGAAAAGAAAAAAGACACCGCCTCG
TTTCTTTTTCTTCGTCGAAAAAGGCAATAAAAATTTTTATCACGTTTCTTTTTCTTGAAAATTTTTTTTT
TTGATTTTTTTCTCTTTCGATGACCTCCCATTGATATTTAAGTTAATAAACGGTCATCAATTTCTCAAGT
TTCAGTTTCATTTTTCTTGTTCTATTACAACTTTTTTTACTTCTTGCTCATTAGAAAGAAAGCATAGCAA
TCTAATCTAAGTTTTAATTACAAAAGATCTATGCCACCACCATCAAGAAGTAGAATAAACAAAACAAGAA
CATTAGGAATAGTGGGTACAGCTATAGCAGTGTTGGTCACGTCCTACTATATATATCAAAAGGTGACAGG
TTCTGTGTCCAAAGGAGAGGAGTTAATCAAGGAAAACATGAGAATGAAAGTTGTCATGGAGGGCTCCGTT
AATGGTCACCAATTCAAGTGTACAGGGGAAGGTGAAGGTAATCCTTACATGGGTACACAAACTATGAGAA
TTAAAGTAATTGAAGGCGGACCACTACCATTTGCATTTGACATTCTGGCAACGTCATTCATGTACGGATC
ACGAACTTTCATCAAGTACCCTAAAGGTATACCAGACTTTTTCAAGCAATCTTTTCCAGAGGGTTTTACA
TGGGAAAGGGTTACAAGATACGAAGATGGGGGTGTCGTCACAGTTATGCAAGATACTTCATTAGAAGATG
GCTGCCTTGTCTATCATGTGCAAGTAAGAGGGGTGAATTTTCCTTCTAACGGACCTGTGATGCAGAAAAA
GACCAAAGGTTGGGAACCAAATACTGAAATGATGTACCCAGCTGATGGAGGTTTGAGAGGCTACACACAC
ATGGCGCTTAAAGTTGATGGTGGAGGTCATTTGTCTTGTAGTTTTGTTACCACTTATCGTTCTAAAAAGA
CTGTTGGCAATATCAAAATGCCAGGAATACATGCTGTAGACCACAGACTAGAAAGACTCGAAGAGAGCGA
TAACGAAATGTTCGTTGTACAGAGAGAGCATGCCGTAGCCAAATTTGCTGGCTTAGGCGGTGGTATGGAT
GAATTGTATAAGGGATCCGGGTCAGGCTCCGGATCTGGCCCTCCCGCAGCTCTTGCGCCAAAAAGACGAA
GGTAATGGCAGTGCTTTTAACTAAGAATTATTAGTCTTTTCTGCTTATTTTTTCATCATAGTTTAGAACA
CTTTATATTAACGAATAGTTTATGAATCTATTTAGGTTTAAAAATTGATACAGTTTTATAAGTTACTTTT
TCAAAGACTCGTGCTGTCTATTGCATAATGCACTGGAAGGGGAAAAAAAAGGTGCACACGCGTGGCTTTT
TCTTGAATTTGCAGTTTGAAAAATGCTGAGCAGTTACAGAGATGTTACGAACCACTAGTGCACTGCAGTA
CACGGTTTCCTTGAAATTTTTTTGATTCGGTAATCTCCGAACAGAAGGAAGAACGAAGGAAGGAGCACAG
ACTTAGATTGGTATATATACGCATATGTAGTGTTGAAGAAACATGAAATTGCCCAGTATTCTTAACCCAA
CTGCACAGAACAAAAACGTGCAGGAAACGAAGATAAATCATGTCGAAAGCTACATATAAGGAACGTGCTG
CTACTCATCCTAGTCCTGTTGCTGCCAAGCTATTTAATATCATGCACGAAAAGCAAACAAACTTGTGTGC
TTCATTGGATGTTCGTACCACCAAGGAATTACTGGAGTTAGTTGAAGCATTAGGTCCCAAAATTTGTTTA
CTAAAAACACATGTGGATATCTTGACTGATTTTTCCATGGAGGGCACAGTTAAGCCGCTAAAGGCATTAT
CCGCCAAGTACAATTTTTTACTCTTCGAAGACAGAAAATTTGCTGACATTGGTAATACAGTCAAATTGCA
GTACTCTGCGGGTGTATACAGAATAGCAGAATGGGCAGACATTACGAATGCACACGGTGTGGTGGGCCCA
GGTATTGTTAGCGGTTTGAAGCAGGCGGCAGAAGAAGTAACAAAGGAACCTAGAGGCCTTTTGATGTTAG
CAGAATTGTCATGCAAGGGCTCCCTATCTACTGGAGAATATACTAAGGGTACTGTTGACATTGCGAAGAG
CGACAAAGATTTTGTTATCGGCTTTATTGCTCAAAGAGACATGGGTGGAAGAGATGAAGGTTACGATTGG
TTGATTATGACACCCGGTGTGGGTTTAGATGACAAGGGAGATGCATTGGGTCAACAGTATAGAACCGTGG
ATGATGTGGTTTCTACAGGATCTGACATTATTATTGTTGGAAGAGGACTATTTGCAAAGGGAAGGGATGC
TAAGGTAGAGGGTGAACGTTACAGAAAAGCAGGCTGGGAAGCATATTTGAGAAGATGCGGCCAGCAAAAC
TAAAAAACTGTATTATAAGTAAATGCATGTATACTAAACTCACAAATTAGAGCTTCAATTTAATTATATC
AGTTATTACCCGAGTAGAGCACTTGAATCCACTGCCCCGGGAATCTCGGTCGTAATGATTTCTATAATGA
CGAAAAAAAAAAAATTGGAAAGAAAAAGCTTCATGGCCTTTATAAAAAGGAACTATCCAATACCTCGCCA
GAACCAAGTAACAGTATTTTACGGGGCACAAATCAAGAACAATAAGACAGGACTGTAAAGATGGACGCAT
TGAACTCCAAAGAACAACAAGAGTTCCAAAAAGTAGTGGAACAAAAGCAAATGAAGGATTTCATGCGTTT
GTACTCTAATCTGGTAGAAAGATGTTTCACAGACTGTGTCAATGACTTCACAACATCAAAGCTAACCAAT
AAGGAACAAACATGCATCATGAAGTGCTCAGAAAAGTTCTTGAAGCATAGCGAACGTGTAGGGCAGCGTT
TCCAAGAACAAAACGCTGCCTTGGGACAAGGCTTGGGCCGATAAGGTGTACTGGCGTATATATATCTAAT
TATGTATCTCTGGTGTAGCCCATTTTTAGCATGTAAATATAAAGACCGAGCGGCCGCGTGTTACAACCAA
TTAACCAATTCTGATTAGAAAAACTCATCGAGCATCAAATGAAACTGCAATTTATTCATATCAGGATTAT
CAATACCATATTTTTGAAAAAGCCGTTTCTGTAATGAAGGAGAAAACTCACCGAGGCAGTTCCATAGGAT
GGCAAGATCCTGGTATCGGTCTGCGATTCCGACTCGTCCAACATCAATACAACCTATTAATTTCCCCTCG
TCAAAAATAAGGTTATCAAGTGAGAAATCACCATGAGTGACGACTGAATCCGGTGAGAATGGCAAAAGCT
TATGCATTTCTTTCCAGACTTGTTCAACAGGCCAGCCATTACGCTCGTCATCAAAATCACTCGCATCAAC
CAAACCGTTATTCATTCGTGATTGCGCCTGAGCGAGGCGAAATACGCGATCGCTGTTAAAAGGACAATTA
CAAACAGGAATCGAATGCAACCGGCGCAGGAACACTGCCAGCGCATCAACAATATTTTCACCTGAATCAG
GATATTCTTCTAATACCTGGAATGCTGTTTTCCCGGGGATCGCAGTGGTGAGTAACCATGCATCATCAGG
AGTACGGATAAAATGCTTGATGGTCGGAAGAGGCATAAATTCCGTCAGCCAGTTTAGTCTGACCATCTCA
TCTGTAACATCATTGGCAACGCTACCTTTGCCATGTTTCAGAAACAACTCTGGCGCATCGGGCTTCCCAT
ACAATCGATAGATTGTCGCACCTGATTGCCCGACATTATCGCGAGCCCATTTATACCCATATAAATCAGC
ATCCATGTTGGAATTTAATCGCGGCCTGGAGCAAGACGTTTCCCGTTGAATATGGCTCATAACACCCCTT
GTATTACTGTTTATGTAAGCAGACAGTTTTATTGTTCATGATGATATATTTTTATCTTGTGCAATGTAAC
ATCAGAGATTTTGAGACACAACGTGGCTTTGTTGAATAAATCGAACTTTTGCTGAGTTGAAGGATCAGTC
ATGACCAAAATCCCTTAACGTGAGTTTTCGTTCCACTGAGCGTCAGACCCCGTAGAAAAGATCAAAGGAT
CTTCTTGAGATCCTTTTTTTCTGCGCGTAATCTGCTGCTTGCAAACAAAAAAACCACCGCTACCAGCGGT
GGTTTGTTTGCCGGATCAAGAGCTACCAACTCTTTTTCCGAAGGTAACTGGCTTCAGCAGAGCGCAGATA
CCAAATACTGTTCTTCTAGTGTAGCCGTAGTTAGGCCACCACTTCAAGAACTCTGTAGCACCGCCTACAT
ACCTCGCTCTGCTAATCCTGTTACCAGTGGCTGCTGCCAGTGGCGATAAGTCGTGTCTTACCGGGTTGGA
CTCAAGACGATAGTTACCGGATAAGGCGCAGCGGTCGGGCTGAACGGGGGGTTCGTGCACACAGCCCAGC
TTGGAGCGAACGACCTACACCGAACTGAGATACCTACAGCGTGAGCTATGAGAAAGCGCCACGCTTCCCG
AAGGGAGAAAGGCGGACAGGTATCCGGTAAGCGGCAGGGTCGGAACAGGAGAGCGCACGAGGGAGCTTCC
AGGGGGAAACGCCTGGTATCTTTATAGTCCTGTCGGGTTTCGCCACCTCTGACTTGAGCGTCGATTTTTG
TGATGCTCGTCAGGGGGGCGGAGCCTATGGAAAAACGCCAGCAACGCGGCCTTTTTACGGTTCCTGGCCT
TTTGCTGGCCTTTTGCTCACATGTTCTTTCCTGCGTTATCCCCTGATTCTGTGGATAACCGTGCGGCCGC
CAATGCTAAATTCGAGTGAAACACAGGAAGATCAGAAAATCCTCATTTCATCCATATTAACAATAATTTC
AAATGTTTATTTGCATTATTTGAAACTAGGCAAGACAAGCAACGAAACGTTTTTGAAAATTTTGAGTATT
TTCAATAAATTTGTAGAGGACTCAGATATTGAAAAAAAGCTACAGCAATTAATACTTGATAAGAAGAGTA
TTGAGAAGGGCAACGGTTCATCATCTCATGGATCTGCACATGAACAAACACCAGAGTCAAACGACGTTGA
AATTGAGGCTACTGCGCCAATTGATGACAATACAGACGATGATAACAAACCGAAGTTATCTGATGTAGAA
AAGGATTAAAGATGCTAAGAGATAGTGATGATATTTCATAAATAATGTAATTCTATATATGTTAATTACC
TTTTTTGCGAGGCATATTTATGGTGAAGGATAAGTTTTGACCATCAAAGAAGGTTAATGTGGCTGTGGTT
TCAGGGTCCATAAAGCCCACATGGATAACATTACCCCTGAATTCGCATCTAGACTGA
